Addgene plasmid #54545: mT-Sapphire-C1
Purpose: (Empty Backbone) Localization: C1 Cloning Vector, Excitation: 399, Emission: 511
Depositing lab: Robert Campbell & Michael Davidson. Depositing organization: Florida State University, Tallahassee. Publication: Fluorescent protein FRET pairs for ratiometric imaging of dual biosensors. Ai HW, Hazelwood KL, Davidson MW, Campbell RE. Nat Methods. 2008 May;5(5):401-3. doi: 10.1038/nmeth.1207. PubMed 18425137.
Backbone
  Vector backbone: mT-Sapphire-C1
  Backbone size (bp): 4750
  Vector type: Mammalian Expression
  Selectable markers: Neomycin (select with G418)
  Tag / fusion protein: mT-Sapphire (N terminal on backbone)
Growth in bacteria
  Bacterial resistance: Kanamycin, 50 μg/mL
  Growth temperature: 37°C
  Growth strain: DH5alpha
  Copy number: High Copy
Gene/Insert
  Gene/Insert name: None
  Promoter: CMV
  Cloning method: Unknown
  Sequencing primers: 5′ Harper-mscv; 3′ SV40pA-R
Terms and licenses: Academic/Nonprofit Terms; Industry Terms
Depositor comments: Violet Excitation; EGFP + L64F-T65S-Q69M-C70V-S72A-Y145F-V163A-S175G-T203I-A206K. Excitation = 399; Emission = 511
How to cite: mT-Sapphire-C1 was a gift from Robert Campbell & Michael Davidson (Addgene plasmid # 54545 ; http://n2t.net/addgene:54545 ; RRID:Addgene_54545)
