[The description below was written by a language model from this plasmid's Addgene catalogue record and pLannotate feature annotations shown in this document.]
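Description:
mT-Sapphire-C1 is an empty mammalian expression backbone of the "C1" cloning-vector layout, designed for making fusions in which the fluorescent protein mT-Sapphire sits at the N terminus of a protein of interest. The catalogue lists the backbone at about 4.75 kb, and the sequenced record is 4,731 nt. It is maintained in E. coli as a high-copy plasmid through a ColE1/pUC-type origin and also carries an f1 phage origin. A single NeoR/KanR (Tn5 aminoglycoside phosphotransferase) gene provides both selections. A bacterial bla-type promoter drives it for kanamycin resistance in bacteria, and an adjacent SV40 enhancer/early promoter drives it for G418 selection in mammalian cells, with an HSV TK polyadenylation signal downstream. The short ble, bGH poly(A) and SV40 large T antigen fragments reported by the annotation software are partial matches and probably do not represent functional elements.

The expression cassette consists of the human CMV immediate-early enhancer and promoter, the mT-Sapphire coding sequence, a multiple cloning site placed directly after it, and an SV40 polyadenylation signal. No insert is present; a gene cloned in frame into the MCS would be expressed as an mT-Sapphire fusion. mT-Sapphire is an Aequorea victoria GFP derivative with a long Stokes shift, excited by violet light (399 nm) and emitting green (511 nm). The depositor describes it as EGFP carrying ten substitutions, including T203I and A206K; the latter is generally known as a monomerizing change. The vector is suited to localization imaging of tagged proteins, and the associated publication concerns fluorescent protein FRET pairs for ratiometric imaging of dual biosensors.
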