Features (pLannotate 1.2.2; 14 found; start..end, strand, type, name):
     68..371     +  enhancer       CMV enhancer: human cytomegalovirus immediate early enhancer
    372..575     +  promoter       CMV promoter: human cytomegalovirus (CMV) immediate early promoter
    620..1336    +  CDS            mT-Sapphire: mT-Sapphire is a basic (constitutively fluorescent) long stokes shift fluorescent protein published in 2008, derived from Aequorea victoria. It has low acid sensitivity.
   1337..1402    +  misc_feature   MCS: multiple cloning site
   1419..1503    +  CDS            large T antigen (fragment): large T antigen from SV40 (simian virus 40)
   1526..1647    +  polyA_signal   SV40 poly(A) signal: SV40 polyadenylation signal
   1681..2109    -  rep_origin     f1 ori (sequence partly withheld): f1 bacteriophage origin of replication; arrow indicates direction of (+) strand synthesis
   2136..2240    +  promoter       AmpR promoter: bla
   2242..2599    +  promoter       SV40 promoter: SV40 enhancer and early promoter
   2634..3428    +  CDS            NeoR/KanR: aminoglycoside phosphotransferase from Tn5; aph(3')-II (or nptII); confers resistance to neomycin, kanamycin, and G418 (Geneticin®)
   3449..3601    +  CDS            ble (fragment): BLE_KLEPN - Experimental evidence at protein level: Swiss-Prot protein existence level 1. Binding protein with a strong affinity to the bleomycin family of antibiotics. Binds to CL990; an antimitotic-antibiotic compound. From Klebsiella pneumoniae.
   3660..3707    +  polyA_signal   HSV TK poly(A) signal: herpes simplex virus thymidine kinase polyadenylation signal (Cole and Stacy, 1985)
   3798..3814    -  polyA_signal   bGH poly(A) signal (fragment): bovine growth hormone polyadenylation signal
   4036..4624    +  rep_origin     ori: high-copy-number ColE1/pMB1/pBR322/pUC origin of replication
>Addgene plasmid #54545 | mT-Sapphire-C1 | addgene full sequence | sequence record 147997 | Addgene NGS results
CATGCATTAGTTATTAATAGTAATCAATTACGGGGTCATTAGTTCATAGCCCATATATGGAGTTCCGCGT
TACATAACTTACGGTAAATGGCCCGCCTGGCTGACCGCCCAACGACCCCCGCCCATTGACGTCAATAATG
ACGTATGTTCCCATAGTAACGCCAATAGGGACTTTCCATTGACGTCAATGGGTGGAGTATTTACGGTAAA
CTGCCCACTTGGCAGTACATCAAGTGTATCATATGCCAAGTACGCCCCCTATTGACGTCAATGACGGTAA
ATGGCCCGCCTGGCATTATGCCCAGTACATGACCTTATGGGACTTTCCTACTTGGCAGTACATCTACGTA
TTAGTCATCGCTATTACCATGGTGATGCGGTTTTGGCAGTACATCAATGGGCGTGGATAGCGGTTTGACT
CACGGGGATTTCCAAGTCTCCACCCCATTGACGTCAATGGGAGTTTGTTTTGGCACCAAAATCAACGGGA
CTTTCCAAAATGTCGTAACAACTCCGCCCCATTGACGCAAATGGGCGGTAGGCGTGTACGGTGGGAGGTC
TATATAAGCAGAGCTGGTTTAGTGAACCGTCAGATCCGCTAGCGCTACCGGTCGCCACCATGGTGAGCAA
GGGCGAGGAGCTGTTCACCGGGGTGGTGCCCATCCTGGTCGAGCTGGACGGCGACGTAAACGGCCACAAG
TTCAGCGTGTCCGGCGAGGGCGAGGGCGATGCCACCTACGGCAAGCTGACCCTGAAGTTCATCTGCACCA
CCGGCAAGCTGCCCGTGCCCTGGCCCACCCTCGTGACCACCTTCTCCTACGGCGTGATGGTGTTCGCCCG
CTACCCCGACCACATGAAGCAGCACGACTTCTTCAAGTCCGCCATGCCCGAAGGCTACGTCCAGGAGCGC
ACCATCTTCTTCAAGGACGACGGCAACTACAAGACCCGCGCCGAGGTGAAGTTCGAGGGCGACACCCTGG
TGAACCGCATCGAGCTGAAGGGCATCGACTTCAAGGAGGACGGCAACATCCTGGGGCACAAGCTGGAGTA
CAACTTCAACAGCCACAACGTCTATATCATGGCCGACAAGCAGAAGAACGGCATCAAGGCCAACTTCAAG
ATCCGCCACAACATCGAGGACGGCGGCGTGCAGCTCGCCGACCACTACCAGCAGAACACCCCCATCGGCG
ACGGCCCCGTGCTGCTGCCCGACAACCACTACCTGAGCATCCAGTCCAAGCTGAGCAAAGACCCCAACGA
GAAGCGCGATCACATGGTCCTGCTGGAGTTCGTGACCGCCGCCGGGATCACTCTGGGCATGGACGAGCTG
TACAAGTCCGGACTCAGATCTCGAGCTCAAGCTTCGAATTCTGCAGTCGACGGTACCGCGGGCCCGGGAT
CCACCGGATCTAGATAACTGATCATAATCAGCCATACCACATTTGTAGAGGTTTTACTTGCTTTAAAAAA
CCTCCCACACCTCCCCCTGAACCTGAAACATAAAATGAATGCAATTGTTGTTGTTAACTTGTTTATTGCA
GCTTATAATGGTTACAAATAAAGCAATAGCATCACAAATTTCACAAATAAAGCATTTTTTTCACTGCATT
CTAGTTGTGGTTTGTCCAAACTCATCAATGTATCTTAACGCGTAAATTGTAAGCGTTAATATTTTGTTAA
AATTCGCGTTAAATTTTTGTTAAATCAGCTCATTTTTTAACCAATAGGCCGAAATCGGCAAAATCCCTTA
TAAATCAAAAGAATAGACCGAGATAGGGT
[37 nt withheld, positions 1780-1816]
AAAGAACGTGGACTCCAACGTCAAAGG
[49 nt withheld, positions 1844-1892]
T
[91 nt withheld, positions 1894-1984]
G
[124 nt withheld, positions 1986-2109]
CAGGTGGCACTTTTCGGGGAAATGTGCGCGGAACCCCTATTTGTTTATTTTTCTAAATACATTCAAATAT
GTATCCGCTCATGAGACAATAACCCTGATAAATGCTTCAATAATATTGAAAAAGGAAGAGTCCTGAGGCG
GAAAGAACCAGCTGTGGAATGTGTGTCAGTTAGGGTGTGGAAAGTCCCCAGGCTCCCCAGCAGGCAGAAG
TATGCAAAGCATGCATCTCAATTAGTCAGCAACCAGGTGTGGAAAGTCCCCAGGCTCCCCAGCAGGCAGA
AGTATGCAAAGCATGCATCTCAATTAGTCAGCAACCATAGTCCCGCCCCTAACTCCGCCCATCCCGCCCC
TAACTCCGCCCAGTTCCGCCCATTCTCCGCCCCATGGCTGACTAATTTTTTTTATTTATGCAGAGGCCGA
GGCCGCCTCGGCCTCTGAGCTATTCCAGAAGTAGTGAGGAGGCTTTTTTGGAGGCCTAGGCTTTTGCAAA
GATCGATCAAGAGACAGGATGAGGATCGTTTCGCATGATTGAACAAGATGGATTGCACGCAGGTTCTCCG
GCCGCTTGGGTGGAGAGGCTATTCGGCTATGACTGGGCACAACAGACAATCGGCTGCTCTGATGCCGCCG
TGTTCCGGCTGTCAGCGCAGGGGCGCCCGGTTCTTTTTGTCAAGACCGACCTGTCCGGTGCCCTGAATGA
ACTGCAAGACGAGGCAGCGCGGCTATCGTGGCTGGCCACGACGGGCGTTCCTTGCGCAGCTGTGCTCGAC
GTTGTCACTGAAGCGGGAAGGGACTGGCTGCTATTGGGCGAAGTGCCGGGGCAGGATCTCCTGTCATCTC
ACCTTGCTCCTGCCGAGAAAGTATCCATCATGGCTGATGCAATGCGGCGGCTGCATACGCTTGATCCGGC
TACCTGCCCATTCGACCACCAAGCGAAACATCGCATCGAGCGAGCACGTACTCGGATGGAAGCCGGTCTT
GTCGATCAGGATGATCTGGACGAAGAGCATCAGGGGCTCGCGCCAGCCGAACTGTTCGCCAGGCTCAAGG
CGAGCATGCCCGACGGCGAGGATCTCGTCGTGACCCATGGCGATGCCTGCTTGCCGAATATCATGGTGGA
AAATGGCCGCTTTTCTGGATTCATCGACTGTGGCCGGCTGGGTGTGGCGGACCGCTATCAGGACATAGCG
TTGGCTACCCGTGATATTGCTGAAGAGCTTGGCGGCGAATGGGCTGACCGCTTCCTCGTGCTTTACGGTA
TCGCCGCTCCCGATTCGCAGCGCATCGCCTTCTATCGCCTTCTTGACGAGTTCTTCTGAGCGGGACTCTG
GGGTTCGAAATGACCGACCAAGCGACGCCCAACCTGCCATCACGAGATTTCGATTCCACCGCCGCCTTCT
ATGAAAGGTTGGGCTTCGGAATCGTTTTCCGGGACGCCGGCTGGATGATCCTCCAGCGCGGGGATCTCAT
GCTGGAGTTCTTCGCCCACCCTAGGGGGAGGCTAACTGAAACACGGAAGGAGACAATACCGGAAGGAACC
CGCGCTATGACGGCAATAAAAAGACAGAATAAAACGCACGGTGTTGGGTCGTTTGTTCATAAACGCGGGG
TTCGGTCCCAGGGCTGGCACTCTGTCGATACCCCACCGAGACCCCATTGGGGCCAATACGCCCGCGTTTC
TTCCTTTTCCCCACCCCACCCCCCAAGTTCGGGTGAAGGCCCAGGGCTCGCAGCCAACGTCGGGGCGGCA
GGCCCTGCCATAGCCTCAGGTTACTCATATATACTTTAGATTGATTTAAAACTTCATTTTTAATTTAAAA
GGATCTAGGTGAAGATCCTTTTTGATAATCTCATGACCAAAATCCCTTAACGTGAGTTTTCGTTCCACTG
AGCGTCAGACCCCGTAGAAAAGATCAAAGGATCTTCTTGAGATCCTTTTTTTCTGCGCGTAATCTGCTGC
TTGCAAACAAAAAAACCACCGCTACCAGCGGTGGTTTGTTTGCCGGATCAAGAGCTACCAACTCTTTTTC
CGAAGGTAACTGGCTTCAGCAGAGCGCAGATACCAAATACTGTTCTTCTAGTGTAGCCGTAGTTAGGCCA
CCACTTCAAGAACTCTGTAGCACCGCCTACATACCTCGCTCTGCTAATCCTGTTACCAGTGGCTGCTGCC
AGTGGCGATAAGTCGTGTCTTACCGGGTTGGACTCAAGACGATAGTTACCGGATAAGGCGCAGCGGTCGG
GCTGAACGGGGGGTTCGTGCACACAGCCCAGCTTGGAGCGAACGACCTACACCGAACTGAGATACCTACA
GCGTGAGCTATGAGAAAGCGCCACGCTTCCCGAAGGGAGAAAGGCGGACAGGTATCCGGTAAGCGGCAGG
GTCGGAACAGGAGAGCGCACGAGGGAGCTTCCAGGGGGAAACGCCTGGTATCTTTATAGTCCTGTCGGGT
TTCGCCACCTCTGACTTGAGCGTCGATTTTTGTGATGCTCGTCAGGGGGGCGGAGCCTATGGAAAAACGC
CAGCAACGCGGCCTTTTTACGGTTCCTGGCCTTTTGCTGGCCTTTTGCTCACATGTTCTTTCCTGCGTTA
TCCCCTGATTCTGTGGATAACCGTATTACCGC
