>Addgene plasmid #54545 | mT-Sapphire-C1 | depositor partial sequence | sequence record 84942 | insert sequence
TTTGGCACCAAAATCAACGGGACTTTCCAAAATGTCGTAACAACTCCGCCCCATTGACGCAAATGGGCGG
TAGGCGTGTACGGTGGGAGGTCTATATAAGCAGAGCTGGTTTAGTGAACCGTCAGATCCGCTAGCGCTAC
CGGTCGCCACCATGGTGAGCAAGGGCGAGGAGCTGTTCACCGGGGTGGTGCCCATCCTGGTCGAGCTGGA
CGGCGACGTAAACGGCCACAAGTTCAGCGTGTCCGGCGAGGGCGAGGGCGATGCCACCTACGGCAAGCTG
ACCCTGAAGTTCATCTGCACCACCGGCAAGCTGCCCGTGCCCTGGCCCACCCTCGTGACCACCTTCTCCT
ACGGCGTGATGGTGTTCGCCCGCTACCCCGACCACATGAAGCAGCACGACTTCTTCAAGTCCGCCATGCC
CGAAGGCTACGTCCAGGAGCGCACCATCTTCTTCAAGGACGACGGCAACTACAAGACCCGCGCCGAGGTG
AAGTTCGAGGGCGACACCCTGGTGAACCGCATCGAGCTGAAGGGCATCGACTTCAAGGAGGACGGCAACA
TCCTGGGGCACAAGCTGGAGTACAACTTCAACAGCCACAACGTCTATATCATGGCCGACAAGCAGAAGAA
CGGCATCAAGGCCAACTTCAAGATCCGCCACAACATCGAGGACGGCGGCGTGCAGCTCGCCGACCACTAC
CAGCAGAACACCCCCATCGGCGACGGCCCCGTGCTGCTGCCCGACAACCACTACCTGAGCATCCAGTCCA
AGCTGAGCAAAGACCCCAACGAGAAGCGCGATCACATGGTCCTGCTGGAGTTCGTGACCGCCGCCGGGAT
CACTCTGGGCATGGACGAGCTGTACAAGTCCGGACTCAGATCTCGAGCTCAAGCTTCGAATTCTGCAGTC
GACGGTACCGCGGGCCCGGGATCCACCGGATCTAGATAACTGATCATAATCAGCCATACCACATTTGTAG
AGGTTTTACTTGCTTTAAAAAACCTCCCACACCTCCCCCTGAACCTGAAACATAAAATGAATGCAATTGT
TGTTGTTAACTTGTTTATTGCAGCTTATAATGGTTACAA
