>Addgene plasmid #54545 | mT-Sapphire-C1 | addgene partial sequence | sequence record 93225 | CMV-F 5'-CGCAAATGGGCGGTAGGCGTG-3'
ACCGTCAGATCCGCTAGCGCTACCGGTCGCCACCATGGTGAGCAAGGGCGAGGAGCTGTTCACCGGGGTG
GTGCCCATCCTGGTCGAGCTGGACGGCGACGTAAACGGCCACAAGTTCAGCGTGTCCGGCGAGGGCGAGG
GCGATGCCACCTACGGCAAGCTGACCCTGAAGTTCATCTGCACCACCGGCAAGCTGCCCGTGCCCTGGCC
CACCCTCGTGACCACCTTCTCCTACGGCGTGATGGTGTTCGCCCGCTACCCCGACCACATGAAGCAGCAC
GACTTCTTCAAGTCCGCCATGCCCGAAGGCTACGTCCAGGAGCGCACCATCTTCTTCAAGGACGACGGCA
ACTACAAGACCCGCGCCGAGGTGAAGTTCGAGGGCGACACCCTGGTGAACCGCATCGAGCTGAAGGGCAT
CGACTTCAAGGAGGACGGCAACATCCTGGGGCACAAGCTGGAGTACAACTTCAACAGCCACAACGTCTAT
ATCATGGCCGACAAGCAGAAGAACGGCATCAAGGCCAACTTCAAGATCCGCCACAACATCGAGGACGGCG
GCGTGCAGCTCGCCGACCACTACCAGCAGAACACCCCCATCGGCGACGGCCCCGTGCTGCTGCCCGACAA
CCACTACCTGAGCATCCAGTCCAAGCTGAGCAAAGACCCCAACGAGAAGCGCGATCACATGGTCCTGCTG
GAGTTCGTGACCGCCGCCGGGATCACTCTGGGCATGGACGAGCTGTACAAGTC
